Addgene plasmid #143760: TFORF1096
Purpose: Lentiviral vector for overexpressing transcription factor ORFs with unique 24-bp barcodes. Barcodes facilitate identification of transcription factors in pooled screens.
Depositing lab: Feng Zhang. Depositing organization: Broad Institute. Publication: A transcription factor atlas of directed differentiation. Joung J, Ma S, Tay T, Geiger-Schuller KR, Kirchgatterer PC, Verdine VK, Guo B, Arias-Garcia MA, Allen WE, Singh A, Kuksenko O, Abudayyeh OO, Gootenberg JS, Fu Z, Macrae RK, Buenrostro JD, Regev A, Zhang F. Cell. 2023 Jan 5;186(1):209-229.e26. doi: 10.1016/j.cell.2022.11.026. PubMed 36608654.
Backbone
  Vector backbone: pLX_TRC317
  Backbone manufacturer: Broad Institute Genetic Perturbation Platform
  Backbone size w/o insert (bp): 8264
  Vector type: Mammalian Expression, Lentiviral
  Selectable markers: Puromycin
Growth in bacteria
  Bacterial resistance: Ampicillin, 100 μg/mL
  Growth temperature: 37°C
  Growth strain: NEB Stable
  Copy number: High Copy
Gene/Insert
  Gene/Insert name: EN2
  Species: H. sapiens (human)
  Insert size (bp): 1103
  Entrez Gene: EN2
  Promoter: EF1a
  Cloning method: Unknown
  Sequencing primers: 5′ GGGTGGAGACTGAAGTTAGGCCAG; 3′ CACATAGCGTAAAAGGAGCAACATAG
Terms and licenses: Academic/Nonprofit Terms; Industry Terms: Not Available to Industry
Depositor comments: NM_001427,ENST00000297375 . The transcription factor ORF portion of this plasmid was synthesized by Genewiz. Please test multiple small colonies in case of plasmid recombination. To make this collection available in a timely manner, a portion of this collection was not fully sequenced by Addgene. If an Addgene verified full plasmid sequence is not available, please contact us prior to placing an order to request the full sequence.
How to cite: TFORF1096 was a gift from Feng Zhang (Addgene plasmid # 143760 ; http://n2t.net/addgene:143760 ; RRID:Addgene_143760)
