[The description below was written by a language model from this plasmid's Addgene catalogue record and pLannotate feature annotations shown in this document.]
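Description:
TFORF1096 is a lentiviral mammalian expression plasmid built on the pLX_TRC317 backbone, carrying the human homeobox transcription factor EN2 (engrailed 2) as a synthesized open reading frame. It belongs to a barcoded transcription factor ORF collection. Each member pairs one ORF with a unique 24-bp barcode, so the factor a cell received can be identified in pooled overexpression screens such as directed-differentiation experiments. In bacteria the plasmid replicates from a high-copy ColE1/pUC-type origin and is selected through the AmpR β-lactamase gene. An f1 origin and remnants of a lac/lacZα cloning region flanked by T7 and T3 promoters are also present. The depositor cautions that the plasmid can recombine during propagation, as is common for LTR-containing vectors.

The transfer cassette has a third-generation, self-inactivating design. An RSV promoter fused to a truncated HIV-1 5' LTR drives genomic RNA production in packaging cells, followed by the Ψ packaging signal with a gag fragment, the RRE for Rev-dependent nuclear export, and a cPPT/CTS element. The ΔU3 3' LTR inactivates viral promoter activity after integration. Two expression units lie between the LTRs. An SV40 early promoter/origin region drives puromycin N-acetyltransferase for selection of transduced cells, and the strong constitutive EF-1α promoter drives the EN2 coding sequence. A WPRE downstream of the ORF enhances transcript stability and expression, and an SV40 poly(A) signal lies beyond the 3' LTR. The barcode is not annotated in the feature table. The catalogued insert is about 100 bp longer than the annotated EN2 coding sequence, which leaves room for it in the flanking sequence, possibly near the short U6-like fragment between the ORF and the WPRE, but the record does not state its position.
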