Features (pLannotate 1.2.2; 31 found; start..end, strand, type, name):
      5..231     +  promoter       RSV promoter: Rous sarcoma virus enhancer/promoter
    232..412     +  LTR            5' LTR (truncated): truncated 5' long terminal repeat (LTR) from HIV-1
    459..584     +  misc_feature   HIV-1 Ψ: packaging signal of human immunodeficiency virus type 1
    568..931     +  CDS            HIV-1 gag (fragment): gag protein from human immunodeficiency virus 1; gag
   1077..1310    +  misc_feature   RRE: The Rev response element (RRE) of HIV-1 allows for Rev-dependent mRNA export from the nucleus to the cytoplasm.
   1687..1713    +  CDS            Rev (fragment): human immunodeficiency virus 1 (HIV-1) Rev protein; rev; enhances nuclear export of unspliced and incompletely spliced viral mRNAs
   1720..1743    +  promoter       SV40 promoter (fragment): SV40 early promoter
   1744..1815    +  promoter       SV40 promoter (fragment): SV40 enhancer and early promoter
   1839..1974    +  rep_origin     SV40 ori: SV40 origin of replication
   2020..2616    +  CDS            PuroR (fragment): puromycin N-acetyltransferase; pac from Streptomyces; confers resistance to puromycin
   2665..2782    +  misc_feature   cPPT/CTS: central polypurine tract and central termination sequence of HIV-1
   2847..2913    +  CDS            small t antigen (fragment): SV40 (simian virus 40) small t antigen
   2920..4098    +  promoter       EF-1α promoter: strong constitutive promoter for human elongation factor EF-1α
   4115..5113    +  CDS            EN2: HME2_HUMAN - Experimental evidence at transcript level: Swiss-Prot protein existence level 2. From Homo sapiens (Human).
   5129..5182    +  promoter       U6 promoter (fragment): RNA polymerase III promoter for human U6 snRNA
   5224..5812    +  misc_feature   WPRE: woodchuck hepatitis virus posttranscriptional regulatory element
   5863..5882    +  misc_feature   cPPT/CTS (fragment): central polypurine tract and central termination sequence of HIV-1
   5884..6117    +  LTR            3' LTR (ΔU3): self-inactivating 3' long terminal repeat (LTR) from HIV-1
   6195..6316    +  polyA_signal   SV40 poly(A) signal: SV40 polyadenylation signal
   6356..6491    +  rep_origin     SV40 ori: SV40 origin of replication
   6512..6530    -  promoter       T7 promoter: promoter for bacteriophage T7 RNA polymerase
   6538..6693    +  CDS            lacZα (fragment): LacZα fragment of β-galactosidase; lacZ fragment
   6698..7126    +  rep_origin     f1 ori (sequence partly withheld): f1 bacteriophage origin of replication; arrow indicates direction of (+) strand synthesis
   7179..7283    +  promoter       AmpR promoter: bla
   7284..8144    +  CDS            AmpR: β-lactamase; bla; confers resistance to ampicillin, carbenicillin, and related antibiotics
   8315..8903    +  rep_origin     ori: high-copy-number ColE1/pMB1/pBR322/pUC origin of replication
   9086..9178    +  CDS            lacI (fragment): lac repressor; lacI; The lac repressor binds to the lac operator to inhibit transcription in E. coli. This inhibition can be relieved by adding lactose or isopropyl-β-D-thiogalactopyranoside (IPTG).
   9191..9212    +  protein_bind   CAP binding site: CAP binding activates transcription in the presence of cAMP. E. coli catabolite activator protein
   9227..9257    +  promoter       lac promoter: promoter for the E. coli lac operon
   9265..9281    +  protein_bind   lac operator: The lac repressor binds to the lac operator to inhibit transcription in E. coli. This inhibition can be relieved by adding lactose or isopropyl-β-D-thiogalactopyranoside (IPTG). lac repressor encoded by lacI
   9326..9344    +  promoter       T3 promoter: promoter for bacteriophage T3 RNA polymerase
>Addgene plasmid #143760 | TFORF1096 | addgene full sequence | sequence record 391405 | Addgene NGS Result
TTAATGTAGTCTTATGCAATACTCTTGTAGTCTTGCAACATGGTAACGATGAGTTAGCAACATGCCTTAC
AAGGAGAGAAAAAGCACCGTGCATGCCGATTGGTGGAAGTAAGGTGGTACGATCGTGCCTTATTAGGAAG
GCAACAGACGGGTCTGACATGGATTGGACGAACCACTGAATTGCCGCATTGCAGAGATATTGTATTTAAG
TGCCTAGCTCGATACATAAACGGGTCTCTCTGGTTAGACCAGATCTGAGCCTGGGAGCTCTCTGGCTAAC
TAGGGAACCCACTGCTTAAGCCTCAATAAAGCTTGCCTTGAGTGCTTCAAGTAGTGTGTGCCCGTCTGTT
GTGTGACTCTGGTAACTAGAGATCCCTCAGACCCTTTTAGTCAGTGTGGAAAATCTCTAGCAGTGGCGCC
CGAACAGGGACTTGAAAGCGAAAGGGAAACCAGAGGAGCTCTCTCGACGCAGGACTCGGCTTGCTGAAGC
GCGCACGGCAAGAGGCGAGGGGCGGCGACTGGTGAGTACGCCAAAAATTTTGACTAGCGGAGGCTAGAAG
GAGAGAGATGGGTGCGAGAGCGTCAGTATTAAGCGGGGGAGAATTAGATCGCGATGGGAAAAAATTCGGT
TAAGGCCAGGGGGAAAGAAAAAATATAAATTAAAACATATAGTATGGGCAAGCAGGGAGCTAGAACGATT
CGCAGTTAATCCTGGCCTGTTAGAAACATCAGAAGGCTGTAGACAAATACTGGGACAGCTACAACCATCC
CTTCAGACAGGATCAGAAGAACTTAGATCATTATATAATACAGTAGCAACCCTCTATTGTGTGCATCAAA
GGATAGAGATAAAAGACACCAAGGAAGCTTTAGACAAGATAGAGGAAGAGCAAAACAAAAGTAAGACCAC
CGCACAGCAAGCGGCCGCTGATCTTCAGACCTGGAGGAGGAGATATGAGGGACAATTGGAGAAGTGAATT
ATATAAATATAAAGTAGTAAAAATTGAACCATTAGGAGTAGCACCCACCAAGGCAAAGAGAAGAGTGGTG
CAGAGAGAAAAAAGAGCAGTGGGAATAGGAGCTTTGTTCCTTGGGTTCTTGGGAGCAGCAGGAAGCACTA
TGGGCGCAGCGTCAATGACGCTGACGGTACAGGCCAGACAATTATTGTCTGGTATAGTGCAGCAGCAGAA
CAATTTGCTGAGGGCTATTGAGGCGCAACAGCATCTGTTGCAACTCACAGTCTGGGGCATCAAGCAGCTC
CAGGCAAGAATCCTGGCTGTGGAAAGATACCTAAAGGATCAACAGCTCCTGGGGATTTGGGGTTGCTCTG
GAAAACTCATTTGCACCACTGCTGTGCCTTGGAATGCTAGTTGGAGTAATAAATCTCTGGAACAGATTTG
GAATCACACGACCTGGATGGAGTGGGACAGAGAAATTAACAATTACACAAGCTTAATACACTCCTTAATT
GAAGAATCGCAAAACCAGCAAGAAAAGAATGAACAAGAATTATTGGAATTAGATAAATGGGCAAGTTTGT
GGAATTGGTTTAACATAACAAATTGGCTGTGGTATATAAAATTATTCATAATGATAGTAGGAGGCTTGGT
AGGTTTAAGAATAGTTTTTGCTGTACTTTCTATAGTGAATAGAGTTAGGCAGGGATATTCACCATTATCG
TTTCAGACCCACCTCCCAACCCCGAGGGGACCCATGCATTGCATCTCAATTAGTCAGCAACCAGGTGTGG
AAAGTCCCCAGGCTCCCCAGCAGGCAGAAGTATGCAAAGCATGCGTCTCAATTAGTCAGCAACCATAGTC
CCGCCCCTAACTCCGCCCATCCCGCCCCTAACTCCGCCCAGTTCCGCCCATTCTCCGCCCCATGGCTGAC
TAATTTTTTTTATTTATGCAGAGGCCGAGGCCGCCTCGGCCTCTGAGCTATTCCAGAAGTAGTGAGGAGG
CTTTTTTGGAGGCCTAGGCTTTTGCAAAAAGCTTTCTAGAGGTACCACCGGAGCTTACCATGACCGAGTA
CAAGCCCACGGTGCGCCTCGCCACCCGCGACGACGTCCCCAGGGCCGTACGCACCCTCGCCGCCGCGTTC
GCCGACTACCCCGCCACGCGCCACACCGTCGATCCGGACCGCCACATCGAGCGGGTCACCGAGCTGCAAG
AACTCTTCCTCACGCGCGTCGGGCTCGACATCGGCAAGGTGTGGGTCGCGGACGACGGCGCCGCCGTGGC
GGTCTGGACCACGCCGGAGAGCGTCGAAGCGGGGGCGGTGTTCGCCGAGATCGGCCCGCGCATGGCCGAG
TTGAGCGGTTCCCGGCTGGCCGCGCAGCAACAGATGGAAGGCCTCCTGGCGCCGCACCGGCCCAAGGAGC
CCGCGTGGTTCCTGGCCACCGTCGGCGTCTCGCCCGACCACCAGGGCAAGGGTCTGGGCAGCGCCGTCGT
GCTCCCCGGAGTGGAGGCGGCCGAGCGCGCCGGGGTGCCCGCCTTCCTGGAGACCTCCGCGCCCCGCAAC
CTCCCCTTCTACGAGCGGCTCGGCTTCACCGTCACCGCCGACGTCGAGGTGCCCGAAGGACCGCGCACCT
GGTGCATGACCCGCAAGCCCGGTGCCAGTTAACGAATTCTAGATCTTGAGACAAATGGCAGTATTCATCC
ACAATTTTAAAAGAAAAGGGGGGATTGGGGGGTACAGTGCAGGGGAAAGAATAGTAGACATAATAGCAAC
AGACATACAAACTAAAGAATTACAAAAACAAATTACAAAAATTCAAAATTTTCGGGTTTATTACAGGGAC
AGCAGAGATCCACTTTGGCGCCGGCTCGAGGCCTGCAGGTGCAAAGATGGATAAAGTTTTAAACAGAGAG
GAATCTTTGCAGCTAATGGACCTTCTAGGTCTTGAAAGGAGTGGGAATTGGCTCCGGTGCCCGTCAGTGG
GCAGAGCGCACATCGCCCACAGTCCCCGAGAAGTTGGGGGGAGGGGTCGGCAATTGAACCGGTGCCTAGA
GAAGGTGGCGCGGGGTAAACTGGGAAAGTGATGTCGTGTACTGGCTCCGCCTTTTTCCCGAGGGTGGGGG
AGAACCGTATATAAGTGCAGTAGTCGCCGTGAACGTTCTTTTTCGCAACGGGTTTGCCGCCAGAACACAG
GTAAGTGCCGTGTGTGGTTCCCGCGGGCCTGGCCTCTTTACGGGTTATGGCCCTTGCGTGCCTTGAATTA
CTTCCACCTGGCTGCAGTACGTGATTCTTGATCCCGAGCTTCGGGTTGGAAGTGGGTGGGAGAGTTCGAG
GCCTTGCGCTTAAGGAGCCCCTTCGCCTCGTGCTTGAGTTGAGGCCTGGCCTGGGCGCTGGGGCCGCCGC
GTGCGAATCTGGTGGCACCTTCGCGCCTGTCTCGCTGCTTTCGATAAGTCTCTAGCCATTTAAAATTTTT
GATGACCTGCTGCGACGCTTTTTTTCTGGCAAGATAGTCTTGTAAATGCGGGCCAAGATCTGCACACTGG
TATTTCGGTTTTTGGGGCCGCGGGCGGCGACGGGGCCCGTGCGTCCCAGCGCACATGTTCGGCGAGGCGG
GGCCTGCGAGCGCGGCCACCGAGAATCGGACGGGGGTAGTCTCAAGCTGGCCGGCCTGCTCTGGTGCCTG
GCCTCGCGCCGCCGTGTATCGCCCCGCCCTGGGCGGCAAGGCTGGCCCGGTCGGCACCAGTTGCGTGAGC
GGAAAGATGGCCGCTTCCCGGCCCTGCTGCAGGGAGCTCAAAATGGAGGACGCGGCGCTCGGGAGAGCGG
GCGGGTGAGTCACCCACACAAAGGAAAAGGGCCTTTCCGTCCTCAGCCGTCGCTTCATGTGACTCCACGG
AGTACCGGGCGCCGTCCAGGCACCTCGATTAGTTCTCGAGCTTTTGGAGTACGTCGTCTTTAGGTTGGGG
GGAGGGGTTTTATGCGATGGAGTTTCCCCACACTGAGTGGGTGGAGACTGAAGTTAGGCCAGCTTGGCAC
TTGATGTAATTCTCCTTGGAATTTGCCCTTTTTGAGTTTGGATCTTGGTTCATTCTCAAGCCTCAGACAG
TGGTTCAAAGTTTTTTTCTTCCATTTCAGGTGTCGTGAGGCTAGCACCGCCACCATGGAGGAGAATGACC
CCAAGCCTGGCGAAGCAGCGGCGGCGGTGGAGGGACAGCGGCAGCCGGAATCCAGCCCCGGCGGCGGCTC
GGGCGGCGGCGGCGGTAGCAGCCCGGGCGAAGCGGACACCGGGCGCCGGCGGGCTCTGATGCTGCCCGCG
GTCCTGCAGGCGCCCGGCAACCACCAGCACCCGCACCGCATCACCAACTTCTTCATCGACAACATCCTGC
GGCCCGAGTTCGGCCGGCGAAAGGACGCGGGGACCTGCTGTGCGGGCGCGGGAGGAGGAAGGGGCGGCGG
AGCCGGCGGCGAAGGCGGCGCGAGCGGTGCGGAGGGAGGCGGCGGCGCGGGCGGCTCGGAGCAGCTCTTG
GGCTCGGGCTCCCGAGAGCCCCGGCAGAACCCGCCATGTGCGCCCGGCGCGGGCGGGCCGCTCCCAGCCG
CCGGCAGCGACTCTCCGGGTGACGGGGAAGGCGGCTCCAAGACGCTCTCGCTGCACGGTGGCGCCAAGAA
AGGCGGCGACCCCGGCGGCCCCCTGGACGGGTCGCTCAAGGCCCGCGGCTTGGGCGGCGGCGACCTGTCG
GTGAGCTCGGACTCGGACAGCTCGCAAGCCGGCGCCAACCTGGGCGCGCAGCCCATGCTCTGGCCGGCGT
GGGTCTACTGTACGCGCTACTCGGACCGGCCTTCTTCAGGTCCCAGGTCTCGAAAACCAAAGAAGAAGAA
CCCGAACAAAGAGGACAAGCGGCCGCGCACGGCCTTTACCGCCGAGCAGCTGCAGAGGCTCAAGGCCGAG
TTCCAGACCAACAGGTACCTGACGGAGCAGCGGCGCCAGAGCCTGGCGCAGGAGCTGAGCCTCAACGAGT
CACAGATCAAGATTTGGTTCCAGAACAAGCGCGCCAAGATCAAGAAGGCCACGGGCAACAAGAACACGCT
GGCCGTGCACCTCATGGCACAGGGCTTGTACAACCACTCCACCACAGCCAAGGAGGGCAAGTCGGACAGC
GAGTAGTAATGAACTAGTCCGTAACTTGAAAGTATTTCGATTTCTTGGCTTTATATATCTTGTGGAAAGG
ACGAGAGCACTGTACTGCACCCGTCTCAACGCGTTAAGTCGACAATCAACCTCTGGATTACAAAATTTGT
GAAAGATTGACTGGTATTCTTAACTATGTTGCTCCTTTTACGCTATGTGGATACGCTGCTTTAATGCCTT
TGTATCATGCTATTGCTTCCCGTATGGCTTTCATTTTCTCCTCCTTGTATAAATCCTGGTTGCTGTCTCT
TTATGAGGAGTTGTGGCCCGTTGTCAGGCAACGTGGCGTGGTGTGCACTGTGTTTGCTGACGCAACCCCC
ACTGGTTGGGGCATTGCCACCACCTGTCAGCTCCTTTCCGGGACTTTCGCTTTCCCCCTCCCTATTGCCA
CGGCGGAACTCATCGCCGCCTGCCTTGCCCGCTGCTGGACAGGGGCTCGGCTGTTGGGCACTGACAATTC
CGTGGTGTTGTCGGGGAAATCATCGTCCTTTCCTTGGCTGCTCGCCTGTGTTGCCACCTGGATTCTGCGC
GGGACGTCCTTCTGCTACGTCCCTTCGGCCCTCAATCCAGCGGACCTTCCTTCCCGCGGCCTGCTGCCGG
CTCTGCGGCCTCTTCCGCGTCTTCGCCTTCGCCCTCAGACGAGTCGGATCTCCCTTTGGGCCGCCTCCCC
GCGTCGACTTTAAGACCAATGACTTACAAGGCAGCTGTAGATCTTAGCCACTTTTTAAAAGAAAAGGGGG
GACTGGAAGGGCTAATTCACTCCCAACGAAGACAAGATCTGCTTTTTGCTTGTACTGGGTCTCTCTGGTT
AGACCAGATCTGAGCCTGGGAGCTCTCTGGCTAACTAGGGAACCCACTGCTTAAGCCTCAATAAAGCTTG
CCTTGAGTGCTTCAAGTAGTGTGTGCCCGTCTGTTGTGTGACTCTGGTAACTAGAGATCCCTCAGACCCT
TTTAGTCAGTGTGGAAAATCTCTAGCAGTACGTATAGTAGTTCATGTCATCTTATTATTCAGTATTTATA
ACTTGCAAAGAAATGAATATCAGAGAGTGAGAGGAACTTGTTTATTGCAGCTTATAATGGTTACAAATAA
AGCAATAGCATCACAAATTTCACAAATAAAGCATTTTTTTCACTGCATTCTAGTTGTGGTTTGTCCAAAC
TCATCAATGTATCTTATCATGTCTGGCTCTAGCTATCCCGCCCCTAACTCCGCCCATCCCGCCCCTAACT
CCGCCCAGTTCCGCCCATTCTCCGCCCCATGGCTGACTAATTTTTTTTATTTATGCAGAGGCCGAGGCCG
CCTCGGCCTCTGAGCTATTCCAGAAGTAGTGAGGAGGCTTTTTTGGAGGCCTAGGGACGTACCCAATTCG
CCCTATAGTGAGTCGTATTACGCGCGCTCACTGGCCGTCGTTTTACAACGTCGTGACTGGGAAAACCCTG
GCGTTACCCAACTTAATCGCCTTGCAGCACATCCCCCTTTCGCCAGCTGGCGTAATAGCGAAGAGGCCCG
CACCGATCGCCCTTCCCAACAGTTGCGCAGCCTGAATGGCGAATGGG
[124 nt withheld, positions 6698-6821]
C
[91 nt withheld, positions 6823-6913]
A
[49 nt withheld, positions 6915-6963]
CCTTTGACGTTGGAGTCCACGTTCTTT
[37 nt withheld, positions 6991-7027]
ACCCTATCTCGGTCTATTCTTTTGATTTATAAGGGATTTTGCCGATTTCGGCCTATTGGTTAAAAAATGA
GCTGATTTAACAAAAATTTAACGCGAATTTTAACAAAATATTAACGCTTACAATTTAGGTGGCACTTTTC
GGGGAAATGTGCGCGGAACCCCTATTTGTTTATTTTTCTAAATACATTCAAATATGTATCCGCTCATGAG
ACAATAACCCTGATAAATGCTTCAATAATATTGAAAAAGGAAGAGTATGAGTATTCAACATTTCCGTGTC
GCCCTTATTCCCTTTTTTGCGGCATTTTGCCTTCCTGTTTTTGCTCACCCAGAAACGCTGGTGAAAGTAA
AAGATGCTGAAGATCAGTTGGGTGCACGAGTGGGTTACATCGAACTGGATCTCAACAGCGGTAAGATCCT
TGAGAGTTTTCGCCCCGAAGAACGTTTTCCAATGATGAGCACTTTTAAAGTTCTGCTATGTGGCGCGGTA
TTATCCCGTATTGACGCCGGGCAAGAGCAACTCGGTCGCCGCATACACTATTCTCAGAATGACTTGGTTG
AGTACTCACCAGTCACAGAAAAGCATCTTACGGATGGCATGACAGTAAGAGAATTATGCAGTGCTGCCAT
AACCATGAGTGATAACACTGCGGCCAACTTACTTCTGACAACGATCGGAGGACCGAAGGAGCTAACCGCT
TTTTTGCACAACATGGGGGATCATGTAACTCGCCTTGATCGTTGGGAACCGGAGCTGAATGAAGCCATAC
CAAACGACGAGCGTGACACCACGATGCCTGTAGCAATGGCAACAACGTTGCGCAAACTATTAACTGGCGA
ACTACTTACTCTAGCTTCCCGGCAACAATTAATAGACTGGATGGAGGCGGATAAAGTTGCAGGACCACTT
CTGCGCTCGGCCCTTCCGGCTGGCTGGTTTATTGCTGATAAATCTGGAGCCGGTGAGCGTGGGTCTCGCG
GTATCATTGCAGCACTGGGGCCAGATGGTAAGCCCTCCCGTATCGTAGTTATCTACACGACGGGGAGTCA
GGCAACTATGGATGAACGAAATAGACAGATCGCTGAGATAGGTGCCTCACTGATTAAGCATTGGTAACTG
TCAGACCAAGTTTACTCATATATACTTTAGATTGATTTAAAACTTCATTTTTAATTTAAAAGGATCTAGG
TGAAGATCCTTTTTGATAATCTCATGACCAAAATCCCTTAACGTGAGTTTTCGTTCCACTGAGCGTCAGA
CCCCGTAGAAAAGATCAAAGGATCTTCTTGAGATCCTTTTTTTCTGCGCGTAATCTGCTGCTTGCAAACA
AAAAAACCACCGCTACCAGCGGTGGTTTGTTTGCCGGATCAAGAGCTACCAACTCTTTTTCCGAAGGTAA
CTGGCTTCAGCAGAGCGCAGATACCAAATACTGTTCTTCTAGTGTAGCCGTAGTTAGGCCACCACTTCAA
GAACTCTGTAGCACCGCCTACATACCTCGCTCTGCTAATCCTGTTACCAGTGGCTGCTGCCAGTGGCGAT
AAGTCGTGTCTTACCGGGTTGGACTCAAGACGATAGTTACCGGATAAGGCGCAGCGGTCGGGCTGAACGG
GGGGTTCGTGCACACAGCCCAGCTTGGAGCGAACGACCTACACCGAACTGAGATACCTACAGCGTGAGCT
ATGAGAAAGCGCCACGCTTCCCGAAGGGAGAAAGGCGGACAGGTATCCGGTAAGCGGCAGGGTCGGAACA
GGAGAGCGCACGAGGGAGCTTCCAGGGGGAAACGCCTGGTATCTTTATAGTCCTGTCGGGTTTCGCCACC
TCTGACTTGAGCGTCGATTTTTGTGATGCTCGTCAGGGGGGCGGAGCCTATGGAAAAACGCCAGCAACGC
GGCCTTTTTACGGTTCCTGGCCTTTTGCTGGCCTTTTGCTCACATGTTCTTTCCTGCGTTATCCCCTGAT
TCTGTGGATAACCGTATTACCGCCTTTGAGTGAGCTGATACCGCTCGCCGCAGCCGAACGACCGAGCGCA
GCGAGTCAGTGAGCGAGGAAGCGGAAGAGCGCCCAATACGCAAACCGCCTCTCCCCGCGCGTTGGCCGAT
TCATTAATGCAGCTGGCACGACAGGTTTCCCGACTGGAAAGCGGGCAGTGAGCGCAACGCAATTAATGTG
AGTTAGCTCACTCATTAGGCACCCCAGGCTTTACACTTTATGCTTCCGGCTCGTATGTTGTGTGGAATTG
TGAGCGGATAACAATTTCACACAGGAAACAGCTATGACCATGATTACGCCAAGCGCGCAATTAACCCTCA
CTAAAGGGAACAAAAGCTGGAGCTGCAAGC
