>Addgene plasmid #143760 | TFORF1096 | depositor partial sequence | sequence record 283407 | Insert
ACCGCCACCATGGAGGAGAATGACCCCAAGCCTGGCGAAGCAGCGGCGGCGGTGGAGGGACAGCGGCAGC
CGGAATCCAGCCCCGGCGGCGGCTCGGGCGGCGGCGGCGGTAGCAGCCCGGGCGAAGCGGACACCGGGCG
CCGGCGGGCTCTGATGCTGCCCGCGGTCCTGCAGGCGCCCGGCAACCACCAGCACCCGCACCGCATCACC
AACTTCTTCATCGACAACATCCTGCGGCCCGAGTTCGGCCGGCGAAAGGACGCGGGGACCTGCTGTGCGG
GCGCGGGAGGAGGAAGGGGCGGCGGAGCCGGCGGCGAAGGCGGCGCGAGCGGTGCGGAGGGAGGCGGCGG
CGCGGGCGGCTCGGAGCAGCTCTTGGGCTCGGGCTCCCGAGAGCCCCGGCAGAACCCGCCATGTGCGCCC
GGCGCGGGCGGGCCGCTCCCAGCCGCCGGCAGCGACTCTCCGGGTGACGGGGAAGGCGGCTCCAAGACGC
TCTCGCTGCACGGTGGCGCCAAGAAAGGCGGCGACCCCGGCGGCCCCCTGGACGGGTCGCTCAAGGCCCG
CGGCTTGGGCGGCGGCGACCTGTCGGTGAGCTCGGACTCGGACAGCTCGCAAGCCGGCGCCAACCTGGGC
GCGCAGCCCATGCTCTGGCCGGCGTGGGTCTACTGTACGCGCTACTCGGACCGGCCTTCTTCAGGTCCCA
GGTCTCGAAAACCAAAGAAGAAGAACCCGAACAAAGAGGACAAGCGGCCGCGCACGGCCTTTACCGCCGA
GCAGCTGCAGAGGCTCAAGGCCGAGTTCCAGACCAACAGGTACCTGACGGAGCAGCGGCGCCAGAGCCTG
GCGCAGGAGCTGAGCCTCAACGAGTCACAGATCAAGATTTGGTTCCAGAACAAGCGCGCCAAGATCAAGA
AGGCCACGGGCAACAAGAACACGCTGGCCGTGCACCTCATGGCACAGGGCTTGTACAACCACTCCACCAC
AGCCAAGGAGGGCAAGTCGGACAGCGAGTAGTAATGAACTAGTCCGTAACTTGAAAGTATTTCGATTTCT
TGGCTTTATATATCTTGTGGAAAGGACGAGAGCACTGTACTGCACCCGTCTCA
