>Addgene plasmid #143760 | TFORF1096 | depositor partial sequence | sequence record 283408 | Barcode
GAGCACTGTACTGCACCCGTCTCA
